Addgene plasmid #84588: FoRC.attBGm
Purpose: (Empty Backbone) Drosophila PhiC31 transgenesis vector for cloning rescue transgenes. Cloning site is flanked by FRT sequences and contains constitutive GFP reporter.
Depositing lab: Francesca Pignoni. Depositing organization: SUNY Upstate Medical University. Publication: Mutant Analysis by Rescue Gene Excision: New tools for mosaic studies in Drosophila. Zhou Q, Neal SJ, Pignoni F. Genesis. 2016 Oct 3. doi: 10.1002/dvg.22984. PubMed 27696669.
Backbone
  Vector backbone: pattB
  Backbone size (bp): 7000
  Modifications to backbone: Two double FRT sites were inserted surrounding the multiple cloning site.
  Vector type: Insect Expression
Growth in bacteria
  Bacterial resistance: Ampicillin, 100 μg/mL
  Growth temperature: 37°C
  Growth strain: DH5alpha
  Copy number: High Copy
Gene/Insert
  Cloning method: Restriction Enzyme
  Sequencing primers: 5′ white 3' R; 3′ m13 R
Terms and licenses: Academic/Nonprofit Terms; Industry Terms: Not Available to Industry
How to cite: FoRC.attBGm was a gift from Francesca Pignoni (Addgene plasmid # 84588 ; http://n2t.net/addgene:84588 ; RRID:Addgene_84588)
