[The description below was written by a language model from this plasmid's Addgene catalogue record and pLannotate feature annotations shown in this document.]
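Description:
FoRC.attBGm is an empty Drosophila transgenesis backbone derived from pattB, intended for cloning genomic rescue transgenes that are then inserted into the fly genome by φC31 integrase. It is maintained in E. coli as a high-copy plasmid through a ColE1/pUC-type origin with ampicillin selection (AmpR and its bla promoter). It also retains standard phagemid remnants: an f1 origin, T7 and T3 promoters, and lac promoter/operator and lacZα fragments. The catalogue lists the backbone as about 7 kb, whereas the assembled full sequence is 11,642 nt, consistent with the added FRT and reporter elements.

The fly-relevant parts are a φC31 attB site, which recombines with a genomic attP landing site to give site-specific integration, and a mini-white gene, which serves as the eye-colour marker for identifying transformants. Between them lies the functional cassette: two tandem pairs of FRT sites, all in the same orientation, flank a region containing the multiple cloning site and a GFP coding sequence. The short "2μ ori" fragments annotated next to each FRT most likely reflect the yeast 2μ plasmid origin of the FRT sequence rather than a working yeast replicon. The record describes the GFP as constitutively expressed, but its promoter is not annotated or named.

In use, a rescue gene cloned into the site is placed in a mutant background. FLP recombinase then excises the FRT-flanked rescue gene together with GFP, producing mutant cells marked by loss of fluorescence. This allows mosaic analysis by rescue gene excision.
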