Features (pLannotate 1.2.2; 22 found; start..end, strand, type, name):
      1..861     -  CDS            AmpR: β-lactamase; bla; confers resistance to ampicillin, carbenicillin, and related antibiotics
    862..966     -  promoter       AmpR promoter: bla
    993..1421    +  rep_origin     f1 ori (sequence partly withheld): f1 bacteriophage origin of replication; arrow indicates direction of (+) strand synthesis
   1452..1609    -  CDS            lacZα (fragment): LacZα fragment of β-galactosidase; lacZ fragment
   1612..1630    +  promoter       T7 promoter: promoter for bacteriophage T7 RNA polymerase
   1655..5791    +  gene           mini-white: white; This modified version of the white gene lacks part of the first intron.
   5804..5932    -  rep_origin     2μ ori (fragment): yeast 2μ plasmid origin of replication
   5913..5960    -  protein_bind   FRT: FLP-mediated recombination occurs in the 8-bp core sequence TCTAGAAA (Turan and Bode, 2011). FLP recombinase from the Saccharomyces cerevisiae 2μ plasmid
   6099..6227    -  rep_origin     2μ ori (fragment): yeast 2μ plasmid origin of replication
   6208..6255    -  protein_bind   FRT: FLP-mediated recombination occurs in the 8-bp core sequence TCTAGAAA (Turan and Bode, 2011). FLP recombinase from the Saccharomyces cerevisiae 2μ plasmid
   6966..7682    -  CDS            GFP: Aequoria victoria green fluorescent protein
   9503..9631    -  rep_origin     2μ ori (fragment): yeast 2μ plasmid origin of replication
   9612..9659    -  protein_bind   FRT: FLP-mediated recombination occurs in the 8-bp core sequence TCTAGAAA (Turan and Bode, 2011). FLP recombinase from the Saccharomyces cerevisiae 2μ plasmid
   9798..9926    -  rep_origin     2μ ori (fragment): yeast 2μ plasmid origin of replication
   9907..9954    -  protein_bind   FRT: FLP-mediated recombination occurs in the 8-bp core sequence TCTAGAAA (Turan and Bode, 2011). FLP recombinase from the Saccharomyces cerevisiae 2μ plasmid
  10155..10224   +  protein_bind   attB: attB site for the φC31 integrase (Groth et al., 2000) phage φC31 integrase
  10443..10461   -  promoter       T3 promoter: promoter for bacteriophage T3 RNA polymerase
  10504..10526   -  protein_bind   lac operator (fragment): The lac repressor binds to the lac operator to inhibit transcription in E. coli. This inhibition can be relieved by adding lactose or isopropyl-β-D-thiogalactopyranoside (IPTG). lac repressor encoded by lacI
  10530..10560   -  promoter       lac promoter: promoter for the E. coli lac operon
  10575..10596   -  protein_bind   CAP binding site: CAP binding activates transcription in the presence of cAMP. E. coli catabolite activator protein
  10609..10701   -  CDS            lacI (fragment): lac repressor; lacI; The lac repressor binds to the lac operator to inhibit transcription in E. coli. This inhibition can be relieved by adding lactose or isopropyl-β-D-thiogalactopyranoside (IPTG).
  10884..11472   -  rep_origin     ori: high-copy-number ColE1/pMB1/pBR322/pUC origin of replication
>Addgene plasmid #84588 | FoRC.attBGm | addgene full sequence | sequence record 166565 | Addgene assembled full plasmid sequence
TTACCAATGCTTAATCAGTGAGGCACCTATCTCAGCGATCTGTCTATTTCGTTCATCCATAGTTGCCTGA
CTCCCCGTCGTGTAGATAACTACGATACGGGAGGGCTTACCATCTGGCCCCAGTGCTGCAATGATACCGC
GAGACCCACGCTCACCGGCTCCAGATTTATCAGCAATAAACCAGCCAGCCGGAAGGGCCGAGCGCAGAAG
TGGTCCTGCAACTTTATCCGCCTCCATCCAGTCTATTAATTGTTGCCGGGAAGCTAGAGTAAGTAGTTCG
CCAGTTAATAGTTTGCGCAACGTTGTTGCCATTGCTACAGGCATCGTGGTGTCACGCTCGTCGTTTGGTA
TGGCTTCATTCAGCTCCGGTTCCCAACGATCAAGGCGAGTTACATGATCCCCCATGTTGTGCAAAAAAGC
GGTTAGCTCCTTCGGTCCTCCGATCGTTGTCAGAAGTAAGTTGGCCGCAGTGTTATCACTCATGGTTATG
GCAGCACTGCATAATTCTCTTACTGTCATGCCATCCGTAAGATGCTTTTCTGTGACTGGTGAGTACTCAA
CCAAGTCATTCTGAGAATAGTGTATGCGGCGACCGAGTTGCTCTTGCCCGGCGTCAATACGGGATAATAC
CGCGCCACATAGCAGAACTTTAAAAGTGCTCATCATTGGAAAACGTTCTTCGGGGCGAAAACTCTCAAGG
ATCTTACCGCTGTTGAGATCCAGTTCGATGTAACCCACTCGTGCACCCAACTGATCTTCAGCATCTTTTA
CTTTCACCAGCGTTTCTGGGTGAGCAAAAACAGGAAGGCAAAATGCCGCAAAAAAGGGAATAAGGGCGAC
ACGGAAATGTTGAATACTCATACTCTTCCTTTTTCAATATTATTGAAGCATTTATCAGGGTTATTGTCTC
ATGAGCGGATACATATTTGAATGTATTTAGAAAAATAAACAAATAGGGGTTCCGCGCACATTTCCCCGAA
AAGTGCCACCTG
[124 nt withheld, positions 993-1116]
C
[91 nt withheld, positions 1118-1208]
A
[49 nt withheld, positions 1210-1258]
CCTTTGACGTTGGAGTCCACGTTCTTT
[37 nt withheld, positions 1286-1322]
ACCCTATCTCGGTCTATTCTTTTGATTTATAAGGGATTTTGCCGATTTCGGCCTATTGGTTAAAAAATGA
GCTGATTTAACAAAAATTTAACGCGAATTTTAACAAAATATTAACGCTTACAATTTCCATTCGCCATTCA
GGCTGCGCAACTGTTGGGAAGGGCGATCGGTGCGGGCCTCTTCGCTATTACGCCAGCTGGCGAAAGGGGG
ATGTGCTGCAAGGCGATTAAGTTGGGTAACGCCAGGGTTTTCCCAGTCACGACGTTGTAAAACGACGGCC
AGTGAATTGTAATACGACTCACTATAGGGCGAATTGGGTACGTACCGGGCCCCTAGTATGTATGTAAGTT
AATAAAACCCATTTTTGCGGAAAGTAGATAAAAAAAACATTTTTTTTTTTTACTGCACTGGATATCATTG
AACTTATCTGATCAGTTTTAAATTTACTTCGATCCAAGGGTATTTGATGTACCAGGTTCTTTCGATTACC
TCTCACTCAAAATGACATTCCACTCAAAGTCAGCGCTGTTTGCCTCCTTCTCTGTCCACAGAAATATCGC
CGTCTCTTTCGCCGCTGCGTCCGCTATCTCTTTCGCCACCGTTTGTAGCGTTACGTAGCGTCAATGTCCG
CCTTCAGTTGCATTTTGTCAGCGGTTTCGTGACGAAGCTCCAAGCGGTTTACGCCATCAATTAAACACAA
AGTGCTGTGCCAAAACTCCTCTCGCTTCTTATTTTTGTTTGTTTTTTGAGTGATTGGGGTGGTGATTGGT
TTTGGGTGGGTAAGCAGGGGAAAGTGTGAAAAATCCCGGCAATGGGCCAAGAGGATCAGGAGCTATTAAT
TCGCGGAGGCAGCAAACACCCATCTGCCGAGCATCTGAACAATGTGAGTAGTACATGTGCATACATCTTA
AGTTCACTTGATCTATAGGAACTGCGATTGCAACATCAAATTGTCTGCGGCGTGAGAACTGCGACCCACA
AAAATCCCAAACCGCAATTGCACAAACAAATAGTGACACGAAACAGATTATTCTGGTAGCTGTTCTCGCT
ATATAAGACAATTTTTGAGATCATATCATGATCAAGACATCTAAAGGCATTCATTTTCGACTATATTCTT
TTTTACAAAAAATATAACAACCAGATATTTTAAGCTGATCCTAGATGCACAAAAAATAAATAAAAGTATA
AACCTACTTCGTAGGATACTTCGGGGTACTTTTTGTTCGGGGTTAGATGAGCATAACGCTTGTAGTTGAT
ATTTGAGATCCCCTATCATTGCAGGGTGACAGCGGAGCGGCTTCGCAGAGCTGCATTAACCAGGGCTTCG
GGCAGGCCAAAAACTACGGCACGCTCCGGCCACCCAGTCCGCCGGAGGACTCCGGTTCAGGGAGCGGCCA
ACTAGCCGAGAACCTCACCTATGCCTGGCACAATATGGACATCTTTGGGGCGGTCAATCAGCCGGGCTCC
GGATGGCGGCAGCTGGTCAACCGGACACGCGGACTATTCTGCAACGAGCGACACATACCGGCGCCCAGGA
AACATTTGCTCAAGAACGGTGAGTTTCTATTCGCAGTCGGCTGATCTGTGTGAAATCTTAATAAAGGGTC
CAATTACCAATTTGAAACTCAGTTTGCGGCGTGGCCTATCCGGGCGAACTTTTGGCCGTGATGGGCAGTT
CCGGTGCCGGAAAGACGACCCTGCTGAATGCCCTTGCCTTTCGATCGCCGCAGGGCATCCAAGTATCGCC
ATCCGGGATGCGACTGCTCAATGGCCAACCTGTGGACGCCAAGGAGATGCAGGCCAGGTGCGCCTATGTC
CAGCAGGATGACCTCTTTATCGGCTCCCTAACGGCCAGGGAACACCTGATTTTCCAGGCCATGGTGCGGA
TGCCACGACATCTGACCTATCGGCAGCGAGTGGCCCGCGTGGATCAGGTGATCCAGGAGCTTTCGCTCAG
CAAATGTCAGCACACGATCATCGGTGTGCCCGGCAGGGTGAAAGGTCTGTCCGGCGGAGAAAGGAAGCGT
CTGGCATTCGCCTCCGAGGCACTAACCGATCCGCCGCTTCTGATCTGCGATGAGCCCACCTCCGGACTGG
ACTCATTTACCGCCCACAGCGTCGTCCAGGTGCTGAAGAAGCTGTCGCAGAAGGGCAAGACCGTCATCCT
GACCATTCATCAGCCGTCTTCCGAGCTGTTTGAGCTCTTTGACAAGATCCTTCTGATGGCCGAGGGCAGG
GTAGCTTTCTTGGGCACTCCCAGCGAAGCCGTCGACTTCTTTTCCTAGTGAGTTCGATGTGTTTATTAAG
GGTATCTAGCATTACATTACATCTCAACTCCTATCCAGCGTGGGTGCCCAGTGTCCTACCAACTACAATC
CGGCGGACTTTTACGTACAGGTGTTGGCCGTTGTGCCCGGACGGGAGATCGAGTCCCGTGATCGGATCGC
CAAGATATGCGACAATTTTGCTATTAGCAAAGTAGCCCGGGATATGGAGCAGTTGTTGGCCACCAAAAAT
TTGGAGAAGCCACTGGAGCAGCCGGAGAATGGGTACACCTACAAGGCCACCTGGTTCATGCAGTTCCGGG
CGGTCCTGTGGCGATCCTGGCTGTCGGTGCTCAAGGAACCACTCCTCGTAAAAGTGCGACTTATTCAGAC
AACGGTGAGTGGTTCCAGTGGAAACAAATGATATAACGCTTACAATTCTTGGAAACAAATTCGCTAGATT
TTAGTTAGAATTGCCTGATTCCACACCCTTCTTAGTTTTTTTCAATGAGATGTATAGTTTATAGTTTTGC
AGAAAATAAATAAATTTCATTTAACTCGCGAACATGTTGAAGATATGAATATTAATGAGATGCGAGTAAC
ATTTTAATTTGCAGATGGTTGCCATCTTGATTGGCCTCATCTTTTTGGGCCAACAACTCACGCAAGTGGG
CGTGATGAATATCAACGGAGCCATCTTCCTCTTCCTGACCAACATGACCTTTCAAAACGTCTTTGCCACG
ATAAATGTAAGTCTTGTTTAGAATACATTTGCATATTAATAATTTACTAACTTTCTAATGAATCGATTCG
ATTTAGGTGTTCACCTCAGAGCTGCCAGTTTTTATGAGGGAGGCCCGAAGTCGACTTTATCGCTGTGACA
CATACTTTCTGGGCAAAACGATTGCCGAATTACCGCTTTTTCTCACAGTGCCACTGGTCTTCACGGCGAT
TGCCTATCCGATGATCGGACTGCGGGCCGGAGTGCTGCACTTCTTCAACTGCCTGGCGCTGGTCACTCTG
GTGGCCAATGTGTCAACGTCCTTCGGATATCTAATATCCTGCGCCAGCTCCTCGACCTCGATGGCGCTGT
CTGTGGGTCCGCCGGTTATCATACCATTCCTGCTCTTTGGCGGCTTCTTCTTGAACTCGGGCTCGGTGCC
AGTATACCTCAAATGGTTGTCGTACCTCTCATGGTTCCGTTACGCCAACGAGGGTCTGCTGATTAACCAA
TGGGCGGACGTGGAGCCGGGCGAAATTAGCTGCACATCGTCGAACACCACGTGCCCCAGTTCGGGCAAGG
TCATCCTGGAGACGCTTAACTTCTCCGCCGCCGATCTGCCGCTGGACTACGTGGGTCTGGCCATTCTCAT
CGTGAGCTTCCGGGTGCTCGCATATCTGGCTCTAAGACTTCGGGCCCGACGCAAGGAGTAGCCGACATAT
ATCCGAAATAACTGCTTGTTTTTTTTTTTTACCATTATTACCATCGTGTTTACTGTTTATTGCCCCCTCA
AAAAGCTAATGTAATTATATTTGTGCCAATAAAAACAAGATATGACCTATAGAATACAAGTATTTCCCCT
TCGAACATCCCCACAAGTAGACTTTGGATTTGTCTTCTAACCAAAAGACTTACACACCTGCATACCTTAC
ATCAAAAACTCGTTTATCGCTACATAAAACACCGGGATATATTTTTTATATACATACTTTTCAAATCGCG
CGCCCTCTTCATAATTCACCTCCACCACACCACGTTTCGTAGTTGCTCTTTCGCTGTCTCCCACCCGCTC
TCCGCAACACATTCACCTTTTGTTCGACGACCTTGGAGCGACTGTCGTTAGTTCCGCGCGATTCGGTTCG
CTCAAATGGTTCCGAGTGGTTCATTTCGTCTCAATAGAAATTAGTAATAAATATTTGTATGTACAATTTA
TTTGCTCCAATATATTTGTATATATTTCCCTCACAGCTATATTTATTCTAATTTAATATTATGACTTTTT
AAGGTAATTTTTTGTGACCTGTTCGGAGTGATTAGCGTTACAATTTGAACTGAAAGTGACATCCAGTGTT
TGTTCCTTGTGTAGATGCATCTCAAAAAAATGGTGGGCATAATAGTGTTGTTTATATATATCAAAAATAA
CAACTATAATAATAAGAATACATTTAATTTAGAAAATGCTTGGATTTCACTGGAACTAGGCTAGCGAATT
CGTTTGTGGAAGCGGTATTCGCAATATTTTAGTAGCTCGTTACAGTCCGGTGCGTTTTTGGTTTTTTGAA
AGTGCGTCTTCAGAGCGCTTTTGGTTTTCAAAAGCGCTCTGAAGTTCCTATACTTTCTAGAGAATAGGAA
CTTCGGAATAGGAACTTCAAAGCGTTTCCGAAAACGAGCGCTTCCGAAAATGCAACGCGAGCTGCGCACA
TACAGCTCACTGTTCACGTCGCACCTATATCTGCGTGTTGCCTGTATATATATATACATGAGAAGAACGG
CATAGTGCGTGAATTCGTTTGTGGAAGCGGTATTCGCAATATTTTAGTAGCTCGTTACAGTCCGGTGCGT
TTTTGGTTTTTTGAAAGTGCGTCTTCAGAGCGCTTTTGGTTTTCAAAAGCGCTCTGAAGTTCCTATACTT
TCTAGAGAATAGGAACTTCGGAATAGGAACTTCAAAGCGTTTCCGAAAACGAGCGCTTCCGAAAATGCAA
CGCGAGCTGCGCACATACAGCTCACTGTTCACGTCGCACCTATATCTGCGTGTTGCCTGTATATATATAT
ACATGAGAAGAACGGCATAGTGCGTCCTGCAGGAATTCATTTAAATGGCGCGCCGACGTCACGCGTACGT
TTAAACATATGATCAGATCTTAATTAAGGCCTAGGCCGGCCGCGGCCGCAGGTCGACAAAGGTTAAGCAA
TTGGCTGACCATTTAATTTTCCACAAGTCCAATTCAAGGACAAGGAAAACAGAATAAGTACATAAGACCC
CTTGAAAGTTAACGACACCCAACAAAAGCCGGTTTACTTAAATGCAAATACATTTGCAGATTCGAAGCTA
AAAAGGGAAAAAAAAACCAACAAAAACTCGACAGCTGACTTCTTTTCGTGTATTTGTATTTATTGTATTC
GTTTATTCACAAATGAAATGCAAAATTCTCCCGAGTGTTGCGCCTGTTCTTGTTACAAAAAGTATAAACT
CAAAGGGAGCAATGAATCCTCCAGTTGTTTAGCCTAATTATACACACTAAAATTTTGTTTTTTTTTTACT
AGAGGATCGTACGGATCTGGGGGATCGATCCCCCCTGCCCGGTTATTATTATTTTTGACACCAGACCAAC
TGGTAATGGTAGCGACCGGCGCTCAGCTGGAATTCTACGAATGCTATTTGTATAGTTCATCCATGCCATG
TGTAATCCCAGCAGCTGTTACAAACTCAAGAAGGACCATGTGGTCTCTCTTTTCGTTGGGATCTTTCGAA
AGGGCAGATTGTGTGGACAGGTAATGGTTGTCTGGTAAAAGGACAGGGCCATCGCCAATTGGAGTATTTT
GTTGATAATGGTCTGCTAGTTGAACGCTTCCATCTTCAATGTTGTGTCTAATTTTGAAGTTAACTTTGAT
TCCATTCTTTTGTTTGTCTGCCATGATGTATACATTGTGTGAGTTATAGTTGTATTCCAATTTGTGTCCA
AGAATGTTTCCATCTTCTTTAAAATCAATACCTTTTAACTCGATTCTATTAACAAGGGTATCACCTTCAA
ACTTGACTTCAGCACGTGTCTTGTAGTTCCCGTCATCTTTGAAAAATATAGTTCTTTCCTGTACATAACC
TTCGGGCATGGCACTCTTGAAAAAGTCATGCCGTTTCATATGATCTGGGTATCTTGAAAAGCATTGAACA
CCATAAGAGAAAGTAGTGACAAGTGTTGGCCATGGAACAGGTAGTTTTCCAGTAGTGCAAATAAATTTAA
GGGTAAGTTTTCCGTATGTTGCATCACCTTCACCCTCTCCACTGACAGAAAATTTGTGCCCATTAACATC
ACCATCTAATTCAACAAGAATTGGGACAACTCCAGTGAAAAGTTCTTCTCCTTTACTCATTTTTTCTACC
GGTACCCGGGGATCCCCGATCTGCATTTTGGATTATTCTGCGGGCAGAAAATAGAGATGTGGAAAATTAG
TACGAAATCAAATGAGTTTCGTTGAAATTACAAAACTATTGAAACTAACTTCCTGGCTGGGGAATAAAAA
TGGGAAACTTATTTATCGACGCCAACTTTGTTGAGAAACCCCTATTAACCCTCTACGAATATTGGAACAA
AGGAAAGCGAAGAAACAGGGAACAAAGGGTAGTTGAGAAACCTTTGTTCCGTTGCTTCGTCATCGTTTTC
GTGTTGCGAGTGTGTGCATGTATATATACACAGCTGAAATGCATGCATACACATTATTTTGTGTGTATAT
GGTGACGTCACAACTACAAGCAATAAGAAATTTTCAGACGTGGCTTTGTTTAAGCAACCTACTCTATTTC
AGCTAAAAATAAGTGGATTTCGTTGGTAAAATACTTCAATTAACTAAACAACTAACTAATAACATGCACA
CAAATGCTCGAGTGCGTTCGTGATTTCTCGAATTTTCAAATGCGTCACTGCGAATTTCACAATTTGCCAA
TAAATCTTGGCGAAAATCAACACGCAAGTTTTATTTATAGATTTGTTTGCGTTTTGATGCCAATTCATTG
GGAAAACAAGATGCGTGGCTGCCAATTTCTTATTTTGTAATTACGTAGAGCGTTGAATAAAAAAAAAATG
GCCGAACAAAGACCTTGAAATGCAGTTTTTCTTGAAATTACTCAACGTCTTGTTGCTCTTATTACTAATT
GGTAACAGCGAGTTAAAAACTTACGTTTCTTGTGACTTTCGAGAATGTTCTTTTAATTGTACTTTAATCA
CCAACAATTAAGTATAAATTTTTCGCTGATTGCGCTTTACTTTCTACTTGTACTTGCTGCTGCAAATGTC
AATTGGTTTTGAAGGCGACCGTTCGCGAACGCTGTTTATATACCTTTCGGTGTCCGTTGAAAATCACTAA
AAAATACCGTAGTGTTCGTAACACTTTAGTACAGAGAAAAAAAATTGTGCCGAAATGTTTTTGATACGTA
CGAATACCTTGTATTAAAATTTTTTATGATTTCTGTGTATCACTTTTTTTTTGTGTTTTTCGTTTAAACT
CACCACAGTACAAAACAATAAAATATTTTTAAGACAATTTCAAATTGAGACCTTTCTCGTACTGACTTGA
CCGGCTGAATGAGGATTTCTACCTAGACGACCTACTTCTTACCATGACATTGAATGCAATGCCACCTTTG
ATCTAAACTTACAAAAGTCCAAGGCTTGTTAGGATTGGTGTTTTGGAATTTAAGACCCTTGTTAGTTTGC
TTTTGAAATAGCACTGTCTTCTCTACCGGCTATAATTTTGAAACTCGCAGCTTGACTGGAAATTTAAAAA
GTAATTCTGTGTAGGTAAAGGGTGTTTTAAAAGTGTGATGTGTTGAGCGTTGCGGCAACGACTGCTATTT
ATGTATATATTTTCAAAACTTATTGTTTTTGAAGTGTTTTAAATGGAGCTATCTGGCAACGCTGCGCATA
ATCTTACACAAGCTTTTCTTAATCCATTTTTAAGTGAAATTTGTTTATACTCTTTCGGCAAATAATTGTT
AAATCGCTTTAAGTGGGCTTACATCTGGATAAGTAATGAAAACCTGCATATTATAATATTAAAACATATA
ATCCACTGTGCTTTCCCCGTGTGTGGCCATATACCTAAAAAAGTTTATTTTCGCAGAGCCCCGCACGGTC
ACACTACGGTTCGGCGATTTTCGATTTTGGACAGTGGGGTACCGGCGCGCCGGCGAATTCGTTTGTGGAA
GCGGTATTCGCAATATTTTAGTAGCTCGTTACAGTCCGGTGCGTTTTTGGTTTTTTGAAAGTGCGTCTTC
AGAGCGCTTTTGGTTTTCAAAAGCGCTCTGAAGTTCCTATACTTTCTAGAGAATAGGAACTTCGGAATAG
GAACTTCAAAGCGTTTCCGAAAACGAGCGCTTCCGAAAATGCAACGCGAGCTGCGCACATACAGCTCACT
GTTCACGTCGCACCTATATCTGCGTGTTGCCTGTATATATATATACATGAGAAGAACGGCATAGTGCGTG
AATTCGTTTGTGGAAGCGGTATTCGCAATATTTTAGTAGCTCGTTACAGTCCGGTGCGTTTTTGGTTTTT
TGAAAGTGCGTCTTCAGAGCGCTTTTGGTTTTCAAAAGCGCTCTGAAGTTCCTATACTTTCTAGAGAATA
GGAACTTCGGAATAGGAACTTCAAAGCGTTTCCGAAAACGAGCGCTTCCGAAAATGCAACGCGAGCTGCG
CACATACAGCTCACTGTTCACGTCGCACCTATATCTGCGTGTTGCCTGTATATATATATACATGAGAAGA
ACGGCATAGTGCGTGAATTCGCCCGGCCGCGGCTCGAGGGTACCTCTAGAGATCCACTAGTGTCGACGAT
GTAGGTCACGGTCTCGAAGCCGCGGTGCGGGTGCCAGGGCGTGCCCTTGGGCTCCCCGGGCGCGTACTCC
ACCTCACCCATCTGGTCCATCATGATGAACGGGTCGAGGTGGCGGTAGTTGATCCCGGCGAACGCGCGGC
GCACCGGGAAGCCCTCGCCCTCGAAACCGCTGGGCGCGGTGGTCACGGTGAGCACGGGACGTGCGACGGC
GTCGGCGGGTGCGGATACGCGGGGCAGCGTCAGCGGGTTCTCGACGGTCACGGCGGGCATGTCGACACTA
GTTCTAGCCAGCTTTTGTTCCCTTTAGTGAGGGTTAATTTCGAGCTTGGCGTAATCATGGTCATAGCTGT
TTCCTGTGTGAAATTGTTATCCGCTCACAATTCCACACAACATACGAGCCGGAAGCATAAAGTGTAAAGC
CTGGGGTGCCTAATGAGTGAGCTAACTCACATTAATTGCGTTGCGCTCACTGCCCGCTTTCCAGTCGGGA
AACCTGTCGTGCCAGCTGCATTAATGAATCGGCCAACGCGCGGGGAGAGGCGGTTTGCGTATTGGGCGCT
CTTCCGCTTCCTCGCTCACTGACTCGCTGCGCTCGGTCGTTCGGCTGCGGCGAGCGGTATCAGCTCACTC
AAAGGCGGTAATACGGTTATCCACAGAATCAGGGGATAACGCAGGAAAGAACATGTGAGCAAAAGGCCAG
CAAAAGGCCAGGAACCGTAAAAAGGCCGCGTTGCTGGCGTTTTTCCATAGGCTCCGCCCCCCTGACGAGC
ATCACAAAAATCGACGCTCAAGTCAGAGGTGGCGAAACCCGACAGGACTATAAAGATACCAGGCGTTTCC
CCCTGGAAGCTCCCTCGTGCGCTCTCCTGTTCCGACCCTGCCGCTTACCGGATACCTGTCCGCCTTTCTC
CCTTCGGGAAGCGTGGCGCTTTCTCATAGCTCACGCTGTAGGTATCTCAGTTCGGTGTAGGTCGTTCGCT
CCAAGCTGGGCTGTGTGCACGAACCCCCCGTTCAGCCCGACCGCTGCGCCTTATCCGGTAACTATCGTCT
TGAGTCCAACCCGGTAAGACACGACTTATCGCCACTGGCAGCAGCCACTGGTAACAGGATTAGCAGAGCG
AGGTATGTAGGCGGTGCTACAGAGTTCTTGAAGTGGTGGCCTAACTACGGCTACACTAGAAGGACAGTAT
TTGGTATCTGCGCTCTGCTGAAGCCAGTTACCTTCGGAAAAAGAGTTGGTAGCTCTTGATCCGGCAAACA
AACCACCGCTGGTAGCGGTGGTTTTTTTGTTTGCAAGCAGCAGATTACGCGCAGAAAAAAAGGATCTCAA
GAAGATCCTTTGATCTTTTCTACGGGGTCTGACGCTCAGTGGAACGAAAACTCACGTTAAGGGATTTTGG
TCATGAGATTATCAAAAAGGATCTTCACCTAGATCCTTTTAAATTAAAAATGAAGTTTTAAATCAATCTA
AAGTATATATGAGTAAACTTGGTCTGACAG
