>Addgene plasmid #84588 | FoRC.attBGm | addgene partial sequence | sequence record 166027 | miniwhite-F 5'-TTTGTGACCTGTTCGGAGTGA-3'
AAGTGACATCCAGTGTTTGTTCCTTGTGTAGATGCATCTCAAAAAAATGGTGGGCATAATAGTGTTGTTT
ATATATATCAAAAATAACAACTATAATAATAAGAATACATTTAATTTAGAAAATGCTTGGATTTCACTGG
AACTAGGCTAGCGAATTCGTTTGTGGAAGCGGTATTCGCAATATTTTAGTAGCTCGTTACAGTCCGGTGC
GTTTTTGGTTTTTTGAAAGTGCGTCTTCAGAGCGCTTTTGGTTTTCAAAAGCGCTCTGAAGTTCCTATAC
TTTCTAGAGAATAGGAACTTCGGAATAGGAACTTCAAAGCGTTTCCGAAAACGAGCGCTTCCGAAAATGC
AACGCGAGCTGCGCACATACAGCTCACTGTTCACGTCGCACCTATATCTGCGTGTTGCCTGTATATATAT
ATACATGAGAAGAACGGCATAGTGCGTGAATTCGTTTGTGGAAGCGGTATTCGCAATATTTTAGTAGCTC
GTTACAGTCCGGTGCGTTTTTGGTTTTTTGAAAGTGCGTCTTCAGAGCGCTTTTGGTTTTCAAAAGCGCT
CTGAAGTTCCTATACTTTCTAGAGAATAGGAACTTCGGAATAGGAACTTCAAAGCGTTTCCGAAAACGAG
CGCTTCCGAAAATGCAACGCGAGCTGCGCACATACAGCTCACTGTTCACGTCGCACCTATATCTGCGTGT
TGCCTGTATATATATATACATGAGAAGAACGGCATAGTGCGTCCTGCAGGAATTCATTTAAATGGCGCGC
CGACGTCACGCGTACGTTTAAACATATGATCAGATCTTAATTAAGGCCTAGGCCGGCCGCGGCCGCAGGT
CGACAAAGGTTAAGCAATTGGCTGACCATTTAATTTTCCACAAGTCCAATTCAAGGACAAGGAAAACAGA
ATAAGTACATAAGACCCCTTGAAAGTTAACGACACCCAACAAAAGCCGGTTTACTTAAATGCAAATACAT
TTGCAGATTCGAAGCTAAAAAGGGAAAAAAAAACCAACAAAAACTCGACAGCTGACTTCT
