>Addgene plasmid #84588 | FoRC.attBGm | addgene partial sequence | sequence record 166032 | GFP-F 5'-GGTCCTTCTTGAGTTTGTAAC-3'
ATGGCATGGATGAACTATACAAATAGCATTCGTAGAATTCCAGCTGAGCGCCGGTCGCTACCATTACCAG
TTGGTCTGGTGTCAAAAATAATAATAACCGGGCAGGGGGGATCGATCCCCCAGATCCGTACGATCCTCTA
GTAAAAAAAAAACAAAATTTTAGTGTGTATAATTAGGCTAAACAACTGGAGGATTCATTGCTCCCTTTGA
GTTTATACTTTTTGTAACAAGAACAGGCGCAACACTCGGGAGAATTTTGCATTTCATTTGTGAATAAACG
AATACAATAAATACAAATACACGAAAAGAAGTCAGCTGTCGAGTTTTTGTTGGTTTTTTTTTCCCTTTTT
AGCTTCGAATCTGCAAATGTATTTGCATTTAAGTAAACCGGCTTTTGTTGGGTGTCGTTAACTTTCAAGG
GGTCTTATGTACTTATTCTGTTTTCCTTGTCCTTGAATTGGACTTGTGGAAAATTAAATGGTCAGCCAAT
TGCTTAACCTTTGTCGACCTGCGGCCGCGGCCGGCCTAGGCCTTAATTAAGATCTGATCATATGTTTAAA
CGTACGCGTGACGTCGGCGCGCCATTTAAATGAATTCCTGCAGGACGCACTATGCCGTTCTTCTCATGTA
TATATATATACAGGCAACACGCAGATATAGGTGCGACGTGAACAGTGAGCTGTATGTGCGCAGCTCGCGT
TGCATTTTCGGAAGCGCTCGTTTTCGGAAACGCTTTGAAGTTCCTATTCCGAAGTTCCTATTCTCTAGAA
AGTATAGGAACTTCAGAGCGCTTTTGAAAACCAAAAGCGCTCTGAAGACGCACTTTCAAAAAACCAAAAA
CGCACCGGACTGTAACGAGCTACTAAAATATTGCGAATACCGCTTCCACAAACGAATTCACGCACTATGC
CGTTCTTCTCATGTATATATATATACAGGCAACACGCAGATATAGGTGCGACGTGAACAGTGAGCTGTAT
