>Addgene plasmid #84588 | FoRC.attBGm | addgene partial sequence | sequence record 166037 | T3 5'-GCAATTAACCCTCACTAAAGG-3'
CTAGTGTCGACATGCCCGCCGTGACCGTCGAGAACCCGCTGACGCTGCCCCGCGTATCCGCACCCGCCGA
CGCCGTCGCACGTCCCGTGCTCACCGTGACCACCGCGCCCAGCGGTTTCGAGGGCGAGGGCTTCCCGGTG
CGCCGCGCGTTCGCCGGGATCAACTACCGCCACCTCGACCCGTTCATCATGATGGACCAGATGGGTGAGG
TGGAGTACGCGCCCGGGGAGCCCAAGGGCACGCCCTGGCACCCGCACCGCGGCTTCGAGACCGTGACCTA
CATCGTCGACACTAGTGGATCTCTAGAGGTACCCTCGAGCCGCGGCCGGGCGAATTCACGCACTATGCCG
TTCTTCTCATGTATATATATATACAGGCAACACGCAGATATAGGTGCGACGTGAACAGTGAGCTGTATGT
GCGCAGCTCGCGTTGCATTTTCGGAAGCGCTCGTTTTCGGAAACGCTTTGAAGTTCCTATTCCGAAGTTC
CTATTCTCTAGAAAGTATAGGAACTTCAGAGCGCTTTTGAAAACCAAAAGCGCTCTGAAGACGCACTTTC
AAAAAACCAAAAACGCACCGGACTGTAACGAGCTACTAAAATATTGCGAATACCGCTTCCACAAACGAAT
TCACGCACTATGCCGTTCTTCTCATGTATATATATATACAGGCAACACGCAGATATAGGTGCGACGTGAA
CAGTGAGCTGTATGTGCGCAGCTCGCGTTGCATTTTCGGAAGCGCTCGTTTTCGGAAACGCTTTGAAGTT
CCTATTCCGAAGTTCCTATTCTCTAGAAAGTATAGGAACTTCAGAGCGCTTTTGAAAACCAAAAGCGCTC
TGAAGACGCACTTTCAAAAAACCAAAAACGCACCGGACTGTAACGAGCTACTAAAATATTGCGAATACCG
CTTCCACAAACGAATTCGCCGGCGCGCCGGTACCCCACTGTCCAAAATCGAAAATCGCCGAACCGTAGTG
TGACCGTGCGGGGCTCTGCGAAAATAAACTTTTTTAGGTATATGGCCACACACGGGGAAAGCAC
