>Addgene plasmid #84588 | FoRC.attBGm | addgene partial sequence | sequence record 166566 | GFP-R 5'-CCATCTAATTCAACAAGAATTGGGACAAC-3'
TCCAGTGAAAAGTTCTTCTCCTTTACTCATTTTTTCTACCGGTACCCGGGGATCCCCGATCTGCATTTTG
GATTATTCTGCGGGCAGAAAATAGAGATGTGGAAAATTAGTACGAAATCAAATGAGTTTCGTTGAAATTA
CAAAACTATTGAAACTAACTTCCTGGCTGGGGAATAAAAATGGGAAACTTATTTATCGACGCCAACTTTG
TTGAGAAACCCCTATTAACCCTCTACGAATATTGGAACAAAGGAAAGCGAAGAAACAGGGAACAAAGGGT
AGTTGAGAAACCTTTGTTCCGTTGCTTCGTCATCGTTTTCGTGTTGCGAGTGTGTGCATGTATATATACA
CAGCTGAAATGCATGCATACACATTATTTTGTGTGTATATGGTGACGTCACAACTACAAGCAATAAGAAA
TTTTCAGACGTGGCTTTGTTTAAGCAACCTACTCTATTTCAGCTAAAAATAAGTGGATTTCGTTGGTAAA
ATACTTCAATTAACTAAACAACTAACTAATAACATGCACACAAATGCTCGAGTGCGTTCGTGATTTCTCG
AATTTTCAAATGCGTCACTGCGAATTTCACAATTTGCCAATAAATCTTGGCGAAAATCAACACGCAAGTT
TTATTTATAGATTTGTTTGCGTTTTGATGCCAATTCATTGGGAAAACAAGATGCGTGGCTGCCAATTTCT
TATTTTGTAATTACGTAGAGCGTTGAATAAAAAAAAAATGGCCGAACAAAGACCTTGAAATGCAGTTTTT
CTTGAAATTAC
